Addgene plasmid #13551: pRSET FLIPE intramol-1m
Depositing lab: Wolf Frommer. Depositing organization: Carnegie Institution for Science. Publication: Construction and optimization of a family of genetically encoded metabolite sensors by semirational protein engineering. Deuschle K, Okumoto S, Fehr M, Looger LL, Kozhukh L, Frommer WB. Protein Sci. 2005 Sep . 14(9):2304-14. 10.1110/ps.051508105 PubMed 16131659.
Backbone
  Vector backbone: pRSET-B
  Backbone size w/o insert (bp): 2897
  Vector type: Bacterial Expression
Growth in bacteria
  Bacterial resistance: Ampicillin, 100 μg/mL
  Growth temperature: 37°C
  Growth strain: DH5alpha
  Copy number: High Copy
Gene/Insert
  Gene/Insert name: FLIP-E intramol A207W (alt names: ybeJ with ECFP inserted; Glutamate/aspartate binding protein; gltI)
  Species: E. coli
  Insert size (bp): 2400
  Mutation: A207W, ECFP insert in binding protein
  GenBank ID: NP_415188
  Entrez Gene: gltI (a.k.a. b0655, ECK0648, JW5092, ybeJ, yzzK)
  Tag / fusion protein: EYFP (C terminal on insert)
  Cloning method: Restriction Enzyme; 5′ cloning site BamHI (not destroyed); 3′ cloning site HindIII (not destroyed)
  Sequencing primers: 5′ N/A
Terms and licenses: Academic/Nonprofit Terms; Industry Terms: Not Available to Industry
Depositor comments: For more information, see http://carnegiedpb.stanford.edu/research/frommer/nanosensors/index.html
How to cite: pRSET FLIPE intramol-1m was a gift from Wolf Frommer (Addgene plasmid # 13551 ; http://n2t.net/addgene:13551 ; RRID:Addgene_13551)
