[The description below was written by a language model from this plasmid's Addgene catalogue record and pLannotate feature annotations shown in this document.]
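Description:
pRSET FLIPE intramol-1m is a bacterial expression plasmid built on the pRSET-B backbone that encodes a genetically encoded FRET sensor for glutamate, one member of the FLIPE family of metabolite nanosensors. It is a high-copy plasmid maintained in E. coli through a ColE1/pUC-type origin and selected with ampicillin via the β-lactamase gene. An f1 origin is also present, which allows single-stranded DNA production. Short annotated lacZα and lacI fragments appear to be backbone remnants rather than functional elements.

The roughly 2.4 kb insert, cloned between BamHI and HindIII, is based on the E. coli periplasmic glutamate/aspartate binding protein gltI (ybeJ), the substrate-binding component of the GltIJKL ABC transporter. In this "intramolecular" design the catalogue entry describes ECFP as inserted within the binding protein, with a yellow fluorescent protein fused at the C terminus. The feature table is consistent with this: ECFP sits about 100 bp downstream of the vector tags and is followed directly by a gltI fragment. The yellow acceptor, listed as EYFP in the record, is annotated from the sequence as the fast-maturing variant Venus. The binding protein carries an A207W substitution. The record does not state its effect, though the "1m" in the name may indicate an altered-affinity variant.

Expression is driven by the T7 promoter with the T7 gene 10 ribosome binding site and ends at the T7 terminator, so a host supplying T7 RNA polymerase is required. The vector adds an N-terminal 6xHis region, the T7 gene 10 leader and an Xpress epitope with an enterokinase cleavage site, supporting affinity purification and detection. The construct is typically used to produce purified sensor protein, in which ligand binding changes energy transfer between the cyan and yellow fluorophores.
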