Features (pLannotate 1.2.2; 16 found; start..end, strand, type, name):
     20..38      +  promoter       T7 promoter: promoter for bacteriophage T7 RNA polymerase
     70..92      +  RBS            RBS: efficient ribosome binding site from bacteriophage T7 gene 10 (Olins and Rangwala, 1989)
    112..132     +  CDS            capTEV™ (fragment): composite tag for in vivo biotinylation, TEV protease cleavage, and 6xHis tagging
    133..165     +  CDS            T7 tag (gene 10 leader): leader peptide from bacteriophage T7 gene 10 promotes efficient translation in E. coli
    169..192     +  CDS            Xpress™ tag: Xpress™ epitope tag, including an enterokinase recognition and cleavage site
    301..1008    +  CDS            ECFP: ECFP is a basic (constitutively fluorescent) cyan fluorescent protein published in 1996, derived from Aequorea victoria. It has low acid sensitivity.
   1006..1734    +  CDS            gltI (fragment): GLTI_ECOLI - Also known as ybeJ, yzzK. Experimental evidence at protein level: Swiss-Prot protein existence level 1. Part of the ABC transporter complex GltIJKL involved in glutamate and aspartate uptake. Binds to both glutamate and aspartate. From Escherichia coli (strain K12).
   1747..2466    +  CDS            Venus: yellow fluorescent protein (YFP) with fast and efficient maturation (Nagai et al., 2002) mammalian codon-optimized
   2479..2528    +  CDS            SET1 (fragment): solubility-enhancement tag derived from T7 phage gene 10B
   2536..2583    +  terminator     T7 terminator: transcription terminator for bacteriophage T7 RNA polymerase
   2609..2675    +  CDS            lacZα (fragment): LacZα fragment of β-galactosidase; lacZ fragment
   2680..3108    +  rep_origin     f1 ori (sequence partly withheld): f1 bacteriophage origin of replication; arrow indicates direction of (+) strand synthesis
   3161..3265    +  promoter       AmpR promoter: bla
   3266..4126    +  CDS            AmpR: β-lactamase; bla; confers resistance to ampicillin, carbenicillin, and related antibiotics
   4297..4885    +  rep_origin     ori: high-copy-number ColE1/pMB1/pBR322/pUC origin of replication
   5068..5121    +  CDS            lacI (fragment): lac repressor; lacI; The lac repressor binds to the lac operator to inhibit transcription in E. coli. This inhibition can be relieved by adding lactose or isopropyl-β-D-thiogalactopyranoside (IPTG).
>Addgene plasmid #13551 | pRSET FLIPE intramol-1m | depositor full sequence | sequence record 7677 | Author sequence
GATCTCGATCCCGCGAAATTAATACGACTCACTATAGGGAGACCACAACGGTTTCCCTCTAGAAATAATT
TTGTTTAACTTTAAGAAGGAGATATACATATGCGGGGTTCTCATCATCATCATCATCATGGTATGGCTAG
CATGACTGGTGGACAGCAAATGGGTCGGGATCTGTACGACGATGACGATAAGGATCCACTCGAGGCAGGC
AGCACGCTGGACAAAATCGCCAAAAACGGTGTGATTGTCGTCGGTCACCGTGAATCTTCAGTGCCTTTCT
CTTATTACGACGTTGCTGGTATGGTGAGCAAGGGCGAGGAGCTGTTCACCGGGGTGGTGCCCATCCTGGT
CGAGCTGGACGGCGACGTAAACGGCCACAAGTTCAGCGTGTCCGGCGAGGGCGAGGGCGATGCCACCTAC
GGCAAGCTGACCCTGAAGTTCATCTGCACCACCGGCAAGCTGCCCGTGCCCTGGCCCACCCTCGTGACCA
CCCTGACCTGGGGCGTGCAGTGCTTCAGCCGCTACCCCGACCACATGAAGCAGCACGACTTCTTCAAGTC
CGCCATGCCCGAAGGCTACGTCCAGGAGCGCACCATCTTCTTCAAGGACGACGGCAACTACAAGACCCGC
GCCGAGGTGAAGTTCGAGGGCGACACCCTGGTGAACCGCATCGAGCTGAAGGGCATCGACTTCAAGGAGG
ACGGCAACATCCTGGGGCACAAGCTGGAGTACAACTACATCAGCCACAACGTCTATATCACCGCCGACAA
GCAGAAGAACGGCATCAAGGCCAACTTCAAGATCCGCCACAACATCGAGGACGGCAGCGTGCAGCTCGCC
GACCACTACCAGCAGAACACCCCCATCGGCGACGGCCCCGTGCTGCTGCCCGACAACCACTACCTGAGCA
CCCAGTCCGCCCTGAGCAAAGACCCCAACGAGAAGCGCGATCACATGGTCCTGCTGGAGTTCGTGACCGC
CGCCGGGATCACTCTCGGTAGCAACCAAAAAGTGGTGGGTTACTCGCAGGATTACTCCAACGCCATTGTT
GAAGCAGTGAAAAAGAAACTCAACAAACCGGACTTGCAGGTAAAACTGATTCCGATTACCTCACAAAACC
GTATTCCACTGCTGCAAAACGGCACTTTCGATTTTGAATGTGGTTCTACCACCAACAACGTCGAACGCCA
AAAACAGGCGGCTTTCTCTGACACTATTTTCGTGGTCGGTACGCGCCTGTTGACCAAAAAGGGTGGCGAT
ATCAAAGATTTTGCCAACCTGAAAGACAAAGCCGTAGTCGTCACTTCCGGCACTACCTCTGAAGTTTTGC
TCAACAAACTGAATGAAGAGCAAAAAATGAATATGCGCATCATCAGCGCCAAAGATCACGGTGACTCTTT
CCGCACCCTGGAAAGCGGTCGTGCCGTTGCCTTTATGATGGATGACTGGCTGCTGGCCGGTGAACGTGCG
AAAGCGAAGAAACCAGACAACTGGGAAATCGTCGGCAAGCCGCAGTCTCAGGAGGCCTACGGTTGTATGT
TGCGTAAAGATGATCCGCAGTTCAAAAAGCTGATGGATGACACCATCGCTCAGGTGCAGACCTCCGGTGA
AGCGGAAAAATGGTTTGATAAGTGGTTCAAAAATCCAATTCCGCCGAAAAACCTGAACATGAATTTCGAA
CTGTCAGACGAAATGAAAGCACTGTTCAAAGAACCGAATGACAAGGCACTGAACGGTACCGGTGGAATGG
TGAGCAAGGGCGAGGAGCTGTTCACCGGGGTGGTGCCCATCCTGGTCGAGCTGGACGGCGACGTAAACGG
CCACAAGTTCAGCGTGTCCGGCGAGGGCGAGGGCGATGCCACCTACGGCAAGCTGACCCTGAAGCTGATC
TGCACCACCGGCAAGCTGCCCGTGCCCTGGCCCACCCTCGTGACCACCCTGGGCTACGGCCTGCAGTGCT
TCGCCCGCTACCCCGACCACATGAAGCAGCACGACTTCTTCAAGTCCGCCATGCCCGAAGGCTACGTCCA
GGAGCGCACCATCTTCTTCAAGGACGACGGCAACTACAAGACCCGCGCCGAGGTGAAGTTCGAGGGCGAC
ACCCTGGTGAACCGCATCGAGCTGAAGGGCATCGACTTCAAGGAGGACGGCAACATCCTGGGGCACAAGC
TGGAGTACAACTACAACAGCCACAACGTCTATATCACCGCCGACAAGCAGAAGAACGGCATCAAGGCCAA
CTTCAAGATCCGCCACAACATCGAGGACGGCGGCGTGCAGCTCGCCGACCACTACCAGCAGAACACCCCC
ATCGGCGACGGCCCCGTGCTGCTGCCCGACAACCACTACCTGAGCTACCAGTCCGCCCTGAGCAAAGACC
CCAACGAGAAGCGCGATCACATGGTCCTGCTGGAGTTCGTGACCGCCGCCGGGATCACTCTCGGCATGGA
CGAGCTGTACAAGTAAAAGCTTGATCCGGCTGCTAACAAAGCCCGAAAGGAAGCTGAGTTGGCTGCTGCC
ACCGCTGAGCAATAACTAGCATAACCCCTTGGGGCCTCTAAACGGGTCTTGAGGGGTTTTTTGCTGAAAG
GAGGAACTATATCCGGATCTGGCGTAATAGCGAAGAGGCCCGCACCGATCGCCCTTCCCAACAGTTGCGC
AGCCTGAATGGCGAATGGG
[124 nt withheld, positions 2680-2803]
C
[91 nt withheld, positions 2805-2895]
A
[49 nt withheld, positions 2897-2945]
CCTTTGACGTTGGAGTCCACGTTCTTT
[37 nt withheld, positions 2973-3009]
ACCCTATCTCGGTCTATTCTTTTGATTTATAAGGGATTTTGCCGATTTCGGCCTATTGGTTAAAAAATGA
GCTGATTTAACAAAAATTTAACGCGAATTTTAACAAAATATTAACGCTTACAATTTAGGTGGCACTTTTC
GGGGAAATGTGCGCGGAACCCCTATTTGTTTATTTTTCTAAATACATTCAAATATGTATCCGCTCATGAG
ACAATAACCCTGATAAATGCTTCAATAATATTGAAAAAGGAAGAGTATGAGTATTCAACATTTCCGTGTC
GCCCTTATTCCCTTTTTTGCGGCATTTTGCCTTCCTGTTTTTGCTCACCCAGAAACGCTGGTGAAAGTAA
AAGATGCTGAAGATCAGTTGGGTGCACGAGTGGGTTACATCGAACTGGATCTCAACAGCGGTAAGATCCT
TGAGAGTTTTCGCCCCGAAGAACGTTTTCCAATGATGAGCACTTTTAAAGTTCTGCTATGTGGCGCGGTA
TTATCCCGTATTGACGCCGGGCAAGAGCAACTCGGTCGCCGCATACACTATTCTCAGAATGACTTGGTTG
AGTACTCACCAGTCACAGAAAAGCATCTTACGGATGGCATGACAGTAAGAGAATTATGCAGTGCTGCCAT
AACCATGAGTGATAACACTGCGGCCAACTTACTTCTGACAACGATCGGAGGACCGAAGGAGCTAACCGCT
TTTTTGCACAACATGGGGGATCATGTAACTCGCCTTGATCGTTGGGAACCGGAGCTGAATGAAGCCATAC
CAAACGACGAGCGTGACACCACGATGCCTGTAGCAATGGCAACAACGTTGCGCAAACTATTAACTGGCGA
ACTACTTACTCTAGCTTCCCGGCAACAATTAATAGACTGGATGGAGGCGGATAAAGTTGCAGGACCACTT
CTGCGCTCGGCCCTTCCGGCTGGCTGGTTTATTGCTGATAAATCTGGAGCCGGTGAGCGTGGGTCTCGCG
GTATCATTGCAGCACTGGGGCCAGATGGTAAGCCCTCCCGTATCGTAGTTATCTACACGACGGGGAGTCA
GGCAACTATGGATGAACGAAATAGACAGATCGCTGAGATAGGTGCCTCACTGATTAAGCATTGGTAACTG
TCAGACCAAGTTTACTCATATATACTTTAGATTGATTTAAAACTTCATTTTTAATTTAAAAGGATCTAGG
TGAAGATCCTTTTTGATAATCTCATGACCAAAATCCCTTAACGTGAGTTTTCGTTCCACTGAGCGTCAGA
CCCCGTAGAAAAGATCAAAGGATCTTCTTGAGATCCTTTTTTTCTGCGCGTAATCTGCTGCTTGCAAACA
AAAAAACCACCGCTACCAGCGGTGGTTTGTTTGCCGGATCAAGAGCTACCAACTCTTTTTCCGAAGGTAA
CTGGCTTCAGCAGAGCGCAGATACCAAATACTGTTCTTCTAGTGTAGCCGTAGTTAGGCCACCACTTCAA
GAACTCTGTAGCACCGCCTACATACCTCGCTCTGCTAATCCTGTTACCAGTGGCTGCTGCCAGTGGCGAT
AAGTCGTGTCTTACCGGGTTGGACTCAAGACGATAGTTACCGGATAAGGCGCAGCGGTCGGGCTGAACGG
GGGGTTCGTGCACACAGCCCAGCTTGGAGCGAACGACCTACACCGAACTGAGATACCTACAGCGTGAGCT
ATGAGAAAGCGCCACGCTTCCCGAAGGGAGAAAGGCGGACAGGTATCCGGTAAGCGGCAGGGTCGGAACA
GGAGAGCGCACGAGGGAGCTTCCAGGGGGAAACGCCTGGTATCTTTATAGTCCTGTCGGGTTTCGCCACC
TCTGACTTGAGCGTCGATTTTTGTGATGCTCGTCAGGGGGGCGGAGCCTATGGAAAAACGCCAGCAACGC
GGCCTTTTTACGGTTCCTGGCCTTTTGCTGGCCTTTTGCTCACATGTTCTTTCCTGCGTTATCCCCTGAT
TCTGTGGATAACCGTATTACCGCCTTTGAGTGAGCTGATACCGCTCGCCGCAGCCGAACGACCGAGCGCA
GCGAGTCAGTGAGCGAGGAAGCGGAAGAGCGCCCAATACGCAAACCGCCTCTCCCCGCGCGTTGGCCGAT
TCATTAATGCAG
