>Addgene plasmid #13551 | pRSET FLIPE intramol-1m | addgene partial sequence | sequence record 19371 | 12551 with FLIPE
GGTGTCNTCCNTCAGCTTTTTGAACTGCGGATCATCTTTACGCAACATACAACCGTAGGCCTCCTGAGAC
TGCGGCTTGCCGACGATTTCCCAGTTGTCTGGTTTCTTCGCTTTCGCACGTTCACCGGCCAGCAGCCAGT
CATCCATCATAAAGGCAACGGCACGACCGCTTTCCAGGGTGCGGAAAGAGTCACCGTGATCTTTGGCGCT
GATGATGCGCATATTCATTTTTTGCTCTTCATTCAGTTTGTTGAGCAAAACTTCAGAGGTAGTGCCGGAA
GTGACGACTACGGCTTTGTCTTTCAGGTTGGCAAAATCTTTGATATCGCCACCCTTTTTGGTCAACAGGC
GCGTACCGACCACGAAAATAGTGTCAGAGAAAGCCGCCTGTTTTTGGCGTTCGACGTTGTTGGTGGTAGA
ACCACATTCAAAATCGAAAGTGCCGTTTTGCAGCAGTGGAATACGGTTTTGTGAGGTAATCGGAATCAGT
TTTACCTGCAAGTCCGGTTTGTTGAGTTTCTTTTTCACTGCTTCAACAATGGCGTTGGAGTAATCCTGCN
AGTAACCCACCACTTTTTGGNT
